>Addgene plasmid #107729 | pSpCas9_BB_2A-GFP_MAPRE3-gRNA#1 | addgene full sequence | sequence record 265884 | Addgene NGS Result
GAGGGCCTATTTCCCATGATTCCTTCATATTTGCATATACGATACAAGGCTGTTAGAGAGATAATTGGAA
TTAATTTGACTGTAAACACAAAGATATTAGTACAAAATACGTGACGTAGAAAGTAATAATTTCTTGGGTA
GTTTGCAGTTTTAAAATTATGTTTTAAAATGGACTATCATATGCTTACCGTAACTTGAAAGTATTTCGAT
TTCTTGGCTTTATATATCTTGTGGAAAGGACGAAACACCGGTCGCCATGATATGCTTGCAGTTTTAGAGC
TAGAAATAGCAAGTTAAAATAAGGCTAGTCCGTTATCAACTTGAAAAAGTGGCACCGAGTCGGTGCTTTT
TTGTTTTAGAGCTAGAAATAGCAAGTTAAAATAAGGCTAGTCCGTTTTTAGCGCGTGCGCCAATTCTGCA
GACAAATGGCTCTAGAGGTACCCGTTACATAACTTACGGTAAATGGCCCGCCTGGCTGACCGCCCAACGA
CCCCCGCCCATTGACGTCAATAGTAACGCCAATAGGGACTTTCCATTGACGTCAATGGGTGGAGTATTTA
CGGTAAACTGCCCACTTGGCAGTACATCAAGTGTATCATATGCCAAGTACGCCCCCTATTGACGTCAATG
ACGGTAAATGGCCCGCCTGGCATTGTGCCCAGTACATGACCTTATGGGACTTTCCTACTTGGCAGTACAT
CTACGTATTAGTCATCGCTATTACCATGGTCGAGGTGAGCCCCACGTTCTGCTTCACTCTCCCCATCTCC
CCCCCCTCCCCACCCCCAATTTTGTATTTATTTATTTTTTAATTATTTTGTGCAGCGATGGGGGCGGGGG
GGGGGGGGGGGCGCGCGCCRGGSGGGGGGGGGGGGGGGGGGGGGGGGGGSGGGGSGRGGSGGRGAGGKGC
GGCGGCAGCCAATCAGAGCGGCGCGCTCCGAAAGTTTCCTTTTATGGCGAGGCGGCGGCGGCGGCGGCCC
TATAAAAAGCGAAGCGCGCGGCGGGCGGGAGTCGCTGCGCGCTGCCTTCGCCCCGTGCCCCGCTCCGCCG
CCGCCTCGCGCCGCCCGCCCCGGCTCTGACTGACCGCGTTACTCCCACAGGTGAGCGGGCGGGACGGCCC
TTCTCCTCCGGGCTGTAATTAGCTGAGCAAGAGGTAAGGGTTTAAGGGATGGTTGGTTGGTGGGGTATTA
ATGTTTAATTACCTGGAGCACCTGCCTGAAATCACTTTTTTTCAGGTTGGACCGGTGCCACCATGGACTA
TAAGGACCACGACGGAGACTACAAGGATCATGATATTGATTACAAAGACGATGACGATAAGATGGCCCCA
AAGAAGAAGCGGAAGGTCGGTATCCACGGAGTCCCAGCAGCCGACAAGAAGTACAGCATCGGCCTGGACA
TCGGCACCAACTCTGTGGGCTGGGCCGTGATCACCGACGAGTACAAGGTGCCCAGCAAGAAATTCAAGGT
GCTGGGCAACACCGACCGGCACAGCATCAAGAAGAACCTGATCGGAGCCCTGCTGTTCGACAGCGGCGAA
ACAGCCGAGGCCACCCGGCTGAAGAGAACCGCCAGAAGAAGATACACCAGACGGAAGAACCGGATCTGCT
ATCTGCAAGAGATCTTCAGCAACGAGATGGCCAAGGTGGACGACAGCTTCTTCCACAGACTGGAAGAGTC
CTTCCTGGTGGAAGAGGATAAGAAGCACGAGCGGCACCCCATCTTCGGCAACATCGTGGACGAGGTGGCC
TACCACGAGAAGTACCCCACCATCTACCACCTGAGAAAGAAACTGGTGGACAGCACCGACAAGGCCGACC
TGCGGCTGATCTATCTGGCCCTGGCCCACATGATCAAGTTCCGGGGCCACTTCCTGATCGAGGGCGACCT
GAACCCCGACAACAGCGACGTGGACAAGCTGTTCATCCAGCTGGTGCAGACCTACAACCAGCTGTTCGAG
GAAAACCCCATCAACGCCAGCGGCGTGGACGCCAAGGCCATCCTGTCTGCCAGACTGAGCAAGAGCAGAC
GGCTGGAAAATCTGATCGCCCAGCTGCCCGGCGAGAAGAAGAATGGCCTGTTCGGAAACCTGATTGCCCT
GAGCCTGGGCCTGACCCCCAACTTCAAGAGCAACTTCGACCTGGCCGAGGATGCCAAACTGCAGCTGAGC
AAGGACACCTACGACGACGACCTGGACAACCTGCTGGCCCAGATCGGCGACCAGTACGCCGACCTGTTTC
TGGCCGCCAAGAACCTGTCCGACGCCATCCTGCTGAGCGACATCCTGAGAGTGAACACCGAGATCACCAA
GGCCCCCCTGAGCGCCTCTATGATCAAGAGATACGACGAGCACCACCAGGACCTGACCCTGCTGAAAGCT
CTCGTGCGGCAGCAGCTGCCTGAGAAGTACAAAGAGATTTTCTTCGACCAGAGCAAGAACGGCTACGCCG
GCTACATTGACGGCGGAGCCAGCCAGGAAGAGTTCTACAAGTTCATCAAGCCCATCCTGGAAAAGATGGA
CGGCACCGAGGAACTGCTCGTGAAGCTGAACAGAGAGGACCTGCTGCGGAAGCAGCGGACCTTCGACAAC
GGCAGCATCCCCCACCAGATCCACCTGGGAGAGCTGCACGCCATTCTGCGGCGGCAGGAAGATTTTTACC
CATTCCTGAAGGACAACCGGGAAAAGATCGAGAAGATCCTGACCTTCCGCATCCCCTACTACGTGGGCCC
TCTGGCCAGGGGAAACAGCAGATTCGCCTGGATGACCAGAAAGAGCGAGGAAACCATCACCCCCTGGAAC
TTCGAGGAAGTGGTGGACAAGGGCGCTTCCGCCCAGAGCTTCATCGAGCGGATGACCAACTTCGATAAGA
ACCTGCCCAACGAGAAGGTGCTGCCCAAGCACAGCCTGCTGTACGAGTACTTCACCGTGTATAACGAGCT
GACCAAAGTGAAATACGTGACCGAGGGAATGAGAAAGCCCGCCTTCCTGAGCGGCGAGCAGAAAAAGGCC
ATCGTGGACCTGCTGTTCAAGACCAACCGGAAAGTGACCGTGAAGCAGCTGAAAGAGGACTACTTCAAGA
AAATCGAGTGCTTCGACTCCGTGGAAATCTCCGGCGTGGAAGATCGGTTCAACGCCTCCCTGGGCACATA
CCACGATCTGCTGAAAATTATCAAGGACAAGGACTTCCTGGACAATGAGGAAAACGAGGACATTCTGGAA
GATATCGTGCTGACCCTGACACTGTTTGAGGACAGAGAGATGATCGAGGAACGGCTGAAAACCTATGCCC
ACCTGTTCGACGACAAAGTGATGAAGCAGCTGAAGCGGCGGAGATACACCGGCTGGGGCAGGCTGAGCCG
GAAGCTGATCAACGGCATCCGGGACAAGCAGTCCGGCAAGACAATCCTGGATTTCCTGAAGTCCGACGGC
TTCGCCAACAGAAACTTCATGCAGCTGATCCACGACGACAGCCTGACCTTTAAAGAGGACATCCAGAAAG
CCCAGGTGTCCGGCCAGGGCGATAGCCTGCACGAGCACATTGCCAATCTGGCCGGCAGCCCCGCCATTAA
GAAGGGCATCCTGCAGACAGTGAAGGTGGTGGACGAGCTCGTGAAAGTGATGGGCCGGCACAAGCCCGAG
AACATCGTGATCGAAATGGCCAGAGAGAACCAGACCACCCAGAAGGGACAGAAGAACAGCCGCGAGAGAA
TGAAGCGGATCGAAGAGGGCATCAAAGAGCTGGGCAGCCAGATCCTGAAAGAACACCCCGTGGAAAACAC
CCAGCTGCAGAACGAGAAGCTGTACCTGTACTACCTGCAGAATGGGCGGGATATGTACGTGGACCAGGAA
CTGGACATCAACCGGCTGTCCGACTACGATGTGGACCATATCGTGCCTCAGAGCTTTCTGAAGGACGACT
CCATCGACAACAAGGTGCTGACCAGAAGCGACAAGAACCGGGGCAAGAGCGACAACGTGCCCTCCGAAGA
GGTCGTGAAGAAGATGAAGAACTACTGGCGGCAGCTGCTGAACGCCAAGCTGATTACCCAGAGAAAGTTC
GACAATCTGACCAAGGCCGAGAGAGGCGGCCTGAGCGAACTGGATAAGGCCGGCTTCATCAAGAGACAGC
TGGTGGAAACCCGGCAGATCACAAAGCACGTGGCACAGATCCTGGACTCCCGGATGAACACTAAGTACGA
CGAGAATGACAAGCTGATCCGGGAAGTGAAAGTGATCACCCTGAAGTCCAAGCTGGTGTCCGATTTCCGG
AAGGATTTCCAGTTTTACAAAGTGCGCGAGATCAACAACTACCACCACGCCCACGACGCCTACCTGAACG
CCGTCGTGGGAACCGCCCTGATCAAAAAGTACCCTAAGCTGGAAAGCGAGTTCGTGTACGGCGACTACAA
GGTGTACGACGTGCGGAAGATGATCGCCAAGAGCGAGCAGGAAATCGGCAAGGCTACCGCCAAGTACTTC
TTCTACAGCAACATCATGAACTTTTTCAAGACCGAGATTACCCTGGCCAACGGCGAGATCCGGAAGCGGC
CTCTGATCGAGACAAACGGCGAAACCGGGGAGATCGTGTGGGATAAGGGCCGGGATTTTGCCACCGTGCG
GAAAGTGCTGAGCATGCCCCAAGTGAATATCGTGAAAAAGACCGAGGTGCAGACAGGCGGCTTCAGCAAA
GAGTCTATCCTGCCCAAGAGGAACAGCGATAAGCTGATCGCCAGAAAGAAGGACTGGGACCCTAAGAAGT
ACGGCGGCTTCGACAGCCCCACCGTGGCCTATTCTGTGCTGGTGGTGGCCAAAGTGGAAAAGGGCAAGTC
CAAGAAACTGAAGAGTGTGAAAGAGCTGCTGGGGATCACCATCATGGAAAGAAGCAGCTTCGAGAAGAAT
CCCATCGACTTTCTGGAAGCCAAGGGCTACAAAGAAGTGAAAAAGGACCTGATCATCAAGCTGCCTAAGT
ACTCCCTGTTCGAGCTGGAAAACGGCCGGAAGAGAATGCTGGCCTCTGCCGGCGAACTGCAGAAGGGAAA
CGAACTGGCCCTGCCCTCCAAATATGTGAACTTCCTGTACCTGGCCAGCCACTATGAGAAGCTGAAGGGC
TCCCCCGAGGATAATGAGCAGAAACAGCTGTTTGTGGAACAGCACAAGCACTACCTGGACGAGATCATCG
AGCAGATCAGCGAGTTCTCCAAGAGAGTGATCCTGGCCGACGCTAATCTGGACAAAGTGCTGTCCGCCTA
CAACAAGCACCGGGATAAGCCCATCAGAGAGCAGGCCGAGAATATCATCCACCTGTTTACCCTGACCAAT
CTGGGAGCCCCTGCCGCCTTCAAGTACTTTGACACCACCATCGACCGGAAGAGGTACACCAGCACCAAAG
AGGTGCTGGACGCCACCCTGATCCACCAGAGCATCACCGGCCTGTACGAGACACGGATCGACCTGTCTCA
GCTGGGAGGCGACAAAAGGCCGGCGGCCACGAAAAAGGCCGGCCAGGCAAAAAAGAAAAAGGAATTCGGC
AGTGGAGAGGGCAGAGGAAGTCTGCTAACATGCGGTGACGTCGAGGAGAATCCTGGCCCAGTGAGCAAGG
GCGAGGAGCTGTTCACCGGGGTGGTGCCCATCCTGGTCGAGCTGGACGGCGACGTAAACGGCCACAAGTT
CAGCGTGTCCGGCGAGGGCGAGGGCGATGCCACCTACGGCAAGCTGACCCTGAAGTTCATCTGCACCACC
GGCAAGCTGCCCGTGCCCTGGCCCACCCTCGTGACCACCCTGACCTACGGCGTGCAGTGCTTCAGCCGCT
ACCCCGACCACATGAAGCAGCACGACTTCTTCAAGTCCGCCATGCCCGAAGGCTACGTCCAGGAGCGCAC
CATCTTCTTCAAGGACGACGGCAACTACAAGACCCGCGCCGAGGTGAAGTTCGAGGGCGACACCCTGGTG
AACCGCATCGAGCTGAAGGGCATCGACTTCAAGGAGGACGGCAACATCCTGGGGCACAAGCTGGAGTACA
ACTACAACAGCCACAACGTCTATATCATGGCCGACAAGCAGAAGAACGGCATCAAGGTGAACTTCAAGAT
CCGCCACAACATCGAGGACGGCAGCGTGCAGCTCGCCGACCACTACCAGCAGAACACCCCCATCGGCGAC
GGCCCCGTGCTGCTGCCCGACAACCACTACCTGAGCACCCAGTCCGCCCTGAGCAAAGACCCCAACGAGA
AGCGCGATCACATGGTCCTGCTGGAGTTCGTGACCGCCGCCGGGATCACTCTCGGCATGGACGAGCTGTA
CAAGGAATTCTAACTAGAGCTCGCTGATCAGCCTCGACTGTGCCTTCTAGTTGCCAGCCATCTGTTGTTT
GCCCCTCCCCCGTGCCTTCCTTGACCCTGGAAGGTGCCACTCCCACTGTCCTTTCCTAATAAAATGAGGA
AATTGCATCGCATTGTCTGAGTAGGTGTCATTCTATTCTGGGGGGTGGGGTGGGGCAGGACAGCAAGGGG
GAGGATTGGGAAGAGAATAGCAGGCATGCTGGGGAGCGGCCGCAGGAACCCCTAGTGATGGAGTTGGCCA
CTCCCTCTCTGCGCGCTCGCTCGCTCACTGAGGCCGGGCGACCAAAGGTCGCCCGACGCCCGGGCTTTGC
CCGGGCGGCCTCAGTGAGCGAGCGAGCGCGCAGCTGCCTGCAGGGGCGCCTGATGCGGTATTTTCTCCTT
ACGCATCTGTGCGGTATTTCACACCGCATA
[95 nt withheld, positions 6751-6845]
T
[46 nt withheld, positions 6847-6892]
C
[141 nt withheld, positions 6894-7034]
CCTTTGACGTTGGAGTCCACGTTCTTT
[37 nt withheld, positions 7062-7098]
ACTCTATCTCGGGCTATTCTTTTGATTTATAAGGGATTTTGCCGATTTCGGTCTATTGGTTAAAAAATGA
GCTGATTTAACAAAAATTTAACGCGAATTTTAACAAAATATTAACGTTTACAATTTTATGGTGCACTCTC
AGTACAATCTGCTCTGATGCCGCATAGTTAAGCCAGCCCCGACACCCGCCAACACCCGCTGACGCGCCCT
GACGGGCTTGTCTGCTCCCGGCATCCGCTTACAGACAAGCTGTGACCGTCTCCGGGAGCTGCATGTGTCA
GAGGTTTTCACCGTCATCACCGAAACGCGCGAGACGAAAGGGCCTCGTGATACGCCTATTTTTATAGGTT
AATGTCATGATAATAATGGTTTCTTAGACGTCAGGTGGCACTTTTCGGGGAAATGTGCGCGGAACCCCTA
TTTGTTTATTTTTCTAAATACATTCAAATATGTATCCGCTCATGAGACAATAACCCTGATAAATGCTTCA
ATAATATTGAAAAAGGAAGAGTATGAGTATTCAACATTTCCGTGTCGCCCTTATTCCCTTTTTTGCGGCA
TTTTGCCTTCCTGTTTTTGCTCACCCAGAAACGCTGGTGAAAGTAAAAGATGCTGAAGATCAGTTGGGTG
CACGAGTGGGTTACATCGAACTGGATCTCAACAGCGGTAAGATCCTTGAGAGTTTTCGCCCCGAAGAACG
TTTTCCAATGATGAGCACTTTTAAAGTTCTGCTATGTGGCGCGGTATTATCCCGTATTGACGCCGGGCAA
GAGCAACTCGGTCGCCGCATACACTATTCTCAGAATGACTTGGTTGAGTACTCACCAGTCACAGAAAAGC
ATCTTACGGATGGCATGACAGTAAGAGAATTATGCAGTGCTGCCATAACCATGAGTGATAACACTGCGGC
CAACTTACTTCTGACAACGATCGGAGGACCGAAGGAGCTAACCGCTTTTTTGCACAACATGGGGGATCAT
GTAACTCGCCTTGATCGTTGGGAACCGGAGCTGAATGAAGCCATACCAAACGACGAGCGTGACACCACGA
TGCCTGTAGCAATGGCAACAACGTTGCGCAAACTATTAACTGGCGAACTACTTACTCTAGCTTCCCGGCA
ACAATTAATAGACTGGATGGAGGCGGATAAAGTTGCAGGACCACTTCTGCGCTCGGCCCTTCCGGCTGGC
TGGTTTATTGCTGATAAATCTGGAGCCGGTGAGCGTGGAAGCCGCGGTATCATTGCAGCACTGGGGCCAG
ATGGTAAGCCCTCCCGTATCGTAGTTATCTACACGACGGGGAGTCAGGCAACTATGGATGAACGAAATAG
ACAGATCGCTGAGATAGGTGCCTCACTGATTAAGCATTGGTAACTGTCAGACCAAGTTTACTCATATATA
CTTTAGATTGATTTAAAACTTCATTTTTAATTTAAAAGGATCTAGGTGAAGATCCTTTTTGATAATCTCA
TGACCAAAATCCCTTAACGTGAGTTTTCGTTCCACTGAGCGTCAGACCCCGTAGAAAAGATCAAAGGATC
TTCTTGAGATCCTTTTTTTCTGCGCGTAATCTGCTGCTTGCAAACAAAAAAACCACCGCTACCAGCGGTG
GTTTGTTTGCCGGATCAAGAGCTACCAACTCTTTTTCCGAAGGTAACTGGCTTCAGCAGAGCGCAGATAC
CAAATACTGTTCTTCTAGTGTAGCCGTAGTTAGGCCACCACTTCAAGAACTCTGTAGCACCGCCTACATA
CCTCGCTCTGCTAATCCTGTTACCAGTGGCTGCTGCCAGTGGCGATAAGTCGTGTCTTACCGGGTTGGAC
TCAAGACGATAGTTACCGGATAAGGCGCAGCGGTCGGGCTGAACGGGGGGTTCGTGCACACAGCCCAGCT
TGGAGCGAACGACCTACACCGAACTGAGATACCTACAGCGTGAGCTATGAGAAAGCGCCACGCTTCCCGA
AGGGAGAAAGGCGGACAGGTATCCGGTAAGCGGCAGGGTCGGAACAGGAGAGCGCACGAGGGAGCTTCCA
GGGGGAAACGCCTGGTATCTTTATAGTCCTGTCGGGTTTCGCCACCTCTGACTTGAGCGTCGATTTTTGT
GATGCTCGTCAGGGGGGCGGAGCCTATGGAAAAACGCCAGCAACGCGGCCTTTTTACGGTTCCTGGCCTT
TTGCTGGCCTTTTGCTCACATGT
Features (pLannotate 1.2.2; 19 found; start..end, strand, type, name):
      1..241     +  promoter       U6 promoter: RNA polymerase III promoter for human U6 snRNA
    271..346     +  misc_RNA       gRNA scaffold: guide RNA scaffold for the Streptococcus pyogenes CRISPR/Cas9 system
    353..396     +  misc_RNA       gRNA scaffold (fragment): guide RNA scaffold for the Streptococcus pyogenes CRISPR/Cas9 system
    443..728     +  enhancer       CMV enhancer: human cytomegalovirus immediate early enhancer; contains an 18-bp deletion relative to the standard CMV enhancer
    730..1007    +  promoter       chicken β-actin promoter: No description available
   1008..1235    +  intron         hybrid intron: hybrid between chicken β-actin (CBA) and minute virus of mice (MMV) introns (Gray et al., 2011)
   1373..2974    +  CDS            Cas9(N): N-terminal portion of Streptococcus pyogenes Cas9 (Zetsche et al., 2015)
   2975..5473    +  CDS            Cas9(C): C-terminal portion of Streptococcus pyogenes Cas9 (Zetsche et al., 2015)
   5474..5521    +  CDS            nucleoplasmin NLS: bipartite nuclear localization signal from nucleoplasmin
   5591..6304    +  CDS            EGFP: EGFP is a basic (constitutively fluorescent) green fluorescent protein published in 1996, derived from Aequorea victoria. It is reported to be a rapidly-maturing weak dimer with moderate acid sensitivity.
   6338..6449    +  polyA_signal   bGH poly(A) signal: bovine growth hormone polyadenylation signal
   6554..6694    +  repeat_region  AAV2 ITR: inverted terminal repeat of adeno-associated virus serotype 2 inverted
   6699..6750    -  misc_feature   bom (fragment): basis of mobility region from pBR322
   6769..7224    +  rep_origin     f1 ori (sequence partly withheld): f1 bacteriophage origin of replication; arrow indicates direction of (+) strand synthesis
   7225..7274    -  misc_feature   bom (fragment): basis of mobility region from pBR322
   7376..7411    -  CDS            rop (fragment): Rop protein, which maintains plasmids at low copy number; rop
   7506..7610    +  promoter       AmpR promoter: bla
   7611..8471    +  CDS            AmpR: β-lactamase; bla; confers resistance to ampicillin, carbenicillin, and related antibiotics
   8642..9230    +  rep_origin     ori: high-copy-number ColE1/pMB1/pBR322/pUC origin of replication
