[The description below was written by a language model from this plasmid's Addgene catalogue record and pLannotate feature annotations shown in this document.]
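Description:
pSpCas9_BB_2A-GFP_MAPRE3-gRNA#1 is an all-in-one mammalian CRISPR/Cas9 expression plasmid built on the pSpCas9(BB)-2A-GFP backbone and designed to knock out human MAPRE3, the gene encoding the microtubule plus-end-binding protein EB3. It is about 9.3 kb. In bacteria it is maintained as a high-copy plasmid through a ColE1/pUC-type origin and selected with ampicillin via the β-lactamase gene. An f1 phage origin is also present. The feature table additionally lists a single AAV2 ITR downstream of the expression cassette and small bom and rop fragments. These appear to be backbone remnants, and nothing in the record suggests the plasmid is intended for viral packaging.

The payload consists of two expression units. A human U6 RNA polymerase III promoter drives a single guide RNA made of a 20-nt spacer targeting exon 1 of MAPRE3 fused to the Streptococcus pyogenes gRNA scaffold. The spacer was inserted between BbsI sites that were destroyed during cloning. Downstream, a hybrid promoter (CMV enhancer, chicken β-actin promoter and a hybrid intron) drives S. pyogenes Cas9, which the annotation tool splits into N- and C-terminal portions but which forms one continuous coding region. Cas9 carries a nucleoplasmin nuclear localization signal and is followed by EGFP, with a bGH polyadenylation signal ending the transcript. According to the backbone name, Cas9 and EGFP are joined by a 2A peptide, though this is not annotated in the feature table. The 2A link would yield the two as separate proteins from one transcript, so green fluorescence marks transfected cells expressing Cas9 and can be used to identify or sort them. The plasmid was used to disrupt EB3 in human cell lines, in work studying the control of microtubule dynamics.
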