Addgene plasmid #107729: pSpCas9_BB_2A-GFP_MAPRE3-gRNA#1
Purpose: Knock out of EB3 in human cells by CRISPR/Cas9
Depositing lab: Torsten Wittmann. Depositing organization: University of California, San Francisco (UCSF). Publication: Local control of intracellular microtubule dynamics by EB1 photodissociation. van Haren J, Charafeddine RA, Ettinger A, Wang H, Hahn KM, Wittmann T. Nat Cell Biol. 2018 Jan 29. pii: 10.1038/s41556-017-0028-5. doi: 10.1038/s41556-017-0028-5. PubMed 29379139.
Backbone
  Vector backbone: pSpCas9(BB)-2A-GFP (Addgene #48138)
  Backbone manufacturer: Feng Zhang Lab
  Backbone size w/o insert (bp): 9288
  Total vector size (bp): 9291
  Vector type: Mammalian Expression
Growth in bacteria
  Bacterial resistance: Ampicillin, 100 μg/mL
  Growth temperature: 37°C
  Growth strain: DH5alpha
  Copy number: High Copy
Gene/Insert
  Gene/Insert name: MAPRE3 gRNA #1 (targets Exon 1) (alt name: EB3)
  gRNA/shRNA sequence: GTCGCCATGATATGCTTGCA
  Species: H. sapiens (human)
  GenBank ID: NM_001303050.1
  Entrez Gene: MAPRE3 (a.k.a. EB3, EBF3, EBF3-S, RP3)
  Promoter: U6
  Cloning method: Restriction Enzyme; 5′ cloning site BbsI (destroyed during cloning); 3′ cloning site BbsI (destroyed during cloning)
  Sequencing primers: 5′ ACGATACAAGGCTGTTAGAGAG
Terms and licenses: Academic/Nonprofit Terms; Industry Terms: Not Available to Industry
Depositor comments: For a detailed protocol on knocking out EB1 in human cell lines by CRISPR/Cas9, see our protocol on "Protocol Exchange" (doi and link can be found below) For rapidly cloning gRNA sequences into pSpCAS9(BB)-2a-GFP in a single RE digestion/ ligation step, see support protocol 3 Generation of cell lines with light-controlled microtubule dynamics Torsten Wittmann & Jeffrey van Haren Protocol Exchange (2018) doi:10.1038/protex.2017.155 https://www.nature.com/protocolexchange/protocols/6427
How to cite: pSpCas9_BB_2A-GFP_MAPRE3-gRNA#1 was a gift from Torsten Wittmann (Addgene plasmid # 107729 ; http://n2t.net/addgene:107729 ; RRID:Addgene_107729)
