>Addgene plasmid #107729 | pSpCas9_BB_2A-GFP_MAPRE3-gRNA#1 | depositor partial sequence | sequence record 203341 | Primer used for sequencing gRNA insertion site : ACGATACAAGGCTGTTAGAGAG
ACGGGGATATTCGACTGTACACCAGATATTAGTACAAAATACGTGACGTAGAAAGTAATAATTTCTTGGG
TAGTTTGCAGTTTTAAAATTATGTTTTAAAATGGACTATCATATGCTTACCGTAACTTGAAAGTATTTCG
ATTTCTTGGCTTTATATATCTTGTGGAAAGGACGAAACACCGGTCGCCATGATATGCTTGCAGTTTTAGA
GCTAGAAATAGCAAGTTAAAATAAGGCTAGTCCGTTATCAACTTGAAAAAGTGGCACCGAGTCGGTGCTT
TTTTGTTTTAGAGCTAGAAATAGCAAGTTAAAATAAGGCTAGTCCGTTTTTAGCGCGTGCGCCAATTCTG
CAGACAAATGGCTCTAGAGGTACCCGTTACATAACTTACGGTAAATGGCCCGCCTGGCTGACCGCCCAAC
GACCCCCGCCCATTGACGTCAATAGTAACGCCAATAGGGACTTTCCATTGACGTCAATGGGTGGAGTATT
TACGGTAAACTGCCCACTTGGCAGTACATCAAGTGTATCATATGCCAAGTACGCCCCCTATTGACGTCAA
TGACGGTAAATGGCCCGCCTGGGCATTGTGCCCAGTACATGACCTTATGGGACTTTCCTACTTGGCAGTA
CATCTACGTATTAGTCATCGCTATTACCATGGTCGAGGTGAGCCCCCACGTTCTGCTTCACTCTCCCCAT
CTCCCCCCTCTCCCCACC
